>Addgene plasmid #190644 | pCAG-HA-Sema7A | addgene full sequence | sequence record 436822 | Addgene NGS Result
GGTCGACATTGATTATTGACTAGTTATTAATAGTAATCAATTACGGGGTCATTAGTTCATAGCCCATATA
TGGAGTTCCGCGTTACATAACTTACGGTAAATGGCCCGCCTGGCTGACCGCCCAACGACCCCCGCCCATT
GACGTCAATAATGACGTATGTTCCCATAGTAACGCCAATAGGGACTTTCCATTGACGTCAATGGGTGGAG
TATTTACGGTAAACTGCCCACTTGGCAGTACATCAAGTGTATCATATGCCAAGTACGCCCCCTATTGACG
TCAATGACGGTAAATGGCCCGCCTGGCATTATGCCCAGTACATGACCTTATGGGACTTTCCTACTTGGCA
GTACATCTACGTATTAGTCATCGCTATTACCATGGTCGAGGTGAGCCCCACGTTCTGCTTCACTCTCCCC
ATCTCCCCCCCCTCCCCACCCCCAATTTTGTATTTATTTATTTTTTAATTATTTTGTGCAGCGATGGGGG
CGGGGGGGGGGGGGGGGTGGGCGCCGGGCGGGGCGGGGCGGGGCGAGGGGCGGGGCGGGGCGAGGCGGAG
AGGTGCGGCGGCAGCCAATCAGAGCGGCGCGCTCCGAAAGTTTCCTTTTATGGCGAGGCGGCGGCGGCGG
CGGCCCTATAAAAAGCGAAGCGCGCGGCGGGCGGGAGTCGCTGCGCGCTGCCTTCGCCCCGTGCCCCGCT
CCGCCGCCGCCTCGCGCCGCCCGCCCCGGCTCTGACTGACCGCGTTACTCCCACAGGTGAGCGGGCGGGA
CGGCCCTTCTCCTCCGGGCTGTAATTAGCGCTTGGTTTAATGACGGCTTGTTTCTTTTCTGTGGCTGCGT
GAAAGCCTTGAGGGGCTCCGGGAGGGCCCTTTGTGCGGGGGGAGCGGCTCGGGGGGTGCGTGCGTGTGTG
TGTGCGTGGGGAGCGCCGCGTGCGGCTCCGCGCTGCCCGGCGGCTGTGAGCGCTGCGGGCGCGGCGCGGG
GCTTTGTGCGCTCCGCAGTGTGCGCGAGGGGAGCGCGGCCGGGGGCGGTGCCCCGCGGTGCGGGGGGGGC
TGCGAGGGGAACAAAGGCTGCGTGCGGGGTGTGTGCGTGGGGGGGTGAGCAGGGGGTGTGGGCGCGTCGG
TCGGGCTGCAACCCCCCCTGCACCCCCCTCCCCGAGTTGCTGAGCACGGCCCGGCTTCGGGTGCGGGGCT
CCGTACGGGGCGTGGCGCGGGGCTCGCCGTGCCGGGCGGGGGGTGGCGGCAGGTGGGGGTGCCGGGCGGG
GCGGGGCCGCCTCGGGCCGGGGAGGGCTCGGGGGAGGGGCGCGGCGGCCCCCGGAGCGCCGGCGGCTGTC
GAGGCGCGGCGAGCCGCAGCCATTGCCTTTTATGGTAATCGTGCGAGAGGGCGCAGGGACTTCCTTTGTC
CCAAATCTGTGCGGAGCCGAAATCTGGGAGGCGCCGCCGCACCCCCTCTAGCGGGCGCGGGGCGAAGCGG
TGCGGCGCCGGCAGGAAGGAAATGGGCGGGGAGGGCCTTCGTGCGTCGCCGCGCCGCCGTCCCCTTCTCC
CTCTCCAGCCTCGGGGCTGTCCGCGGGGGGACGGCTGCCTTCGGGGGGGACGGGGCAGGGCGGGGTTCGG
CTTCTGGCGTGTGACCGGCGGCTCTAGAGCCTCTGCTAACCATGTTCATGCCTTCTTCTTTTTCCTACAG
CTCCTGGGCAACGTGCTGGTTATTGTGCTGTCTCATCATTTTGGCAAAGAATTCTGCGGGATGACGCCTC
CTCCTCCCGGACGTGCCGCCCCCAGCGCACCGCGCGCCCGCGTCCTCAGCCTGCCGGCTCGGTTCGGGCT
CCCGCTGCGGCTGCGGCTTCTGCTGGTGTTCTGGGTGGCCGCCGCCTCCGCCCAAGGCCACTCGAGGAGC
GGACCCCGCATCTCCGCCGTCTGGAAAGGGCAGGACCATGTGGACTTTAGCCAGCCTGAGCCACACACCG
TGCTTTTCCATGAGCCGGGCAGCTTCTCTGTCTGGGTGGGTGGACGTGGCAAGGTCTACCACTTCAACTT
CCCCGAGGGCAAGAATGCCTCTGTGCGCACGGTGAACATCGGCTCCACAAAGGGGTCCTGTTATCCGTAT
GATGTGCCGGATTATGCGGACAAACAGGACTGTGGGAATTACATCACTCTTCTAGAAAGGCGGGGTAATG
GGCTGCTGGTCTGTGGCACCAATGCCCGGAAGCCCAGCTGCTGGAACTTGGTGAATGACAGTGTGGTGAT
GTCACTTGGTGAGATGAAAGGCTATGCCCCCTTCAGCCCGGATGAGAACTCCCTGGTTCTGTTTGAAGGA
GATGAAGTGTACTCTACCATCCGGAAGCAGGAATACAACGGGAAGATCCCTCGGTTTCGACGCATTCGGG
GCGAGAGTGAACTGTACACAAGTGATACAGTCATGCAGAACCCACAGTTCATCAAGGCCACCATTGTGCA
CCAAGACCAAGCCTATGATGATAAGATCTACTACTTCTTCCGAGAAGACAACCCTGACAAGAACCCCGAG
GCTCCTCTCAATGTGTCCCGAGTAGCCCAGTTGTGCAGGGGGGACCAGGGTGGTGAGAGTTCGTTGTCTG
TCTCCAAGTGGAACACCTTCCTGAAAGCCATGTTGGTCTGCAGCGATGCAGCCACCAACAGGAACTTCAA
TCGGCTGCAAGATGTCTTCCTGCTCCCTGACCCCAGTGGCCAGTGGAGAGATACCAGGGTCTATGGCGTT
TTCTCCAACCCCTGGAACTACTCAGCTGTCTGCGTGTATTCGCTTGGTGACATTGACAGAGTCTTCCGTA
CCTCATCGCTCAAAGGCTACCACATGGGCCTTCCCAACCCTCGACCTGGCATGTGCCTCCCAAAAAAGCA
GCCCATACCCACAGAAACCTTCCAGGTAGCTGATAGTCACCCAGAGGTGGCTCAGAGGGTGGAACCTATG
GGGCCACTGAAGACACCATTGTTCCATTCTAAGTACCATTACCAGAAAGTGGTCGTTCACCGCATGCAAG
CCAGCAATGGAGAGACCTTCCATGTGCTTTATCTAACCACAGACAGGGGCACCATTCACAAGGTGGTGGA
ATCAGGGGACCAGGACCATAGCTTTGTCTTCAATATCATGGAGATCCAGCCCTTTCACCGTGCAGCGGCC
ATCCAGGCTATATCATTGGATGCTGACCGGCGGAAGCTCTATGTGACCTCCCAGTGGGAAGTGAGCCAGG
TACCCCTGGACATGTGTGAGGTCTACAGCGGGGGCTGCCATGGCTGCCTCATGTCCCGAGACCCCTACTG
TGGCTGGGACCAGGACCGCTGCGTGTCTATCTACAGCTCCCAACGATCAGTGCTGCAGTCCATTAATCCA
GCGGAGCCACACAGAGAGTGTCCCAACCCTAAACCAGACGAGGCTCCATTGCAGAAGGTTTCCCTGGCTC
GGAACTCTCGATACTACCTGACCTGCCCCATGGAGTCCCGCCACGCCACTTACTTATGGCGCCATGAGGA
GAATGTGGAACAGAGCTGTGAGCCAGGCCACCAAAGCCCTAGCTGCATCCTGTTCATTGAGAACCTCACG
GCCCGTCAGTATGGCCACTACCGCTGCGAGGCCCAAGAGGGCTCCTACCTCCGTGAGGCTCAACACTGGG
AGCTGCTGCCAGAGGACAGAGCACTGGCCGAACAACTAATGGGCCATGCCCGGGCCCTGGCCGCCTCCTT
CTGGCTGGGGGTCCTGCCCACACTCATACTTGGTCTGCTGGTTCACTAGGCGGCCGCACTCCTCAGGTGC
AGGCTGCCTATCAGAAGGTGGTGGCTGGTGTGGCCAATGCCCTGGCTCACAAATACCACTGAGATCTTTT
TCCCTCTGCCAAAAATTATGGGGACATCATGAAGCCCCTTGAGCATCTGACTTCTGGCTAATAAAGGAAA
TTTATTTTCATTGCAATAGTGTGTTGGAATTTTTTGTGTCTCTCACTCGGAAGGACATATGGGAGGGCAA
ATCATTTAAAACATCAGAATGAGTATTTGGTTTAGAGTTTGGCAACATATGCCCATATGCTGGCTGCCAT
GAACAAAGGTTGGCTATAAAGAGGTCATCAGTATATGAAACAGCCCCCTGCTGTCCATTCCTTATTCCAT
AGAAAAGCCTTGACTTGAGGTTAGATTTTTTTTATATTTTGTTTTGTGTTATTTTTTTCTTTAACATCCC
TAAAATTTTCCTTACATGTTTTACTAGCCAGATTTTTCCTCCTCTCCTGACTACTCCCAGTCATAGCTGT
CCCTCTTCTCTTATGGAGATCCCTCGACCTGCAGCCCAAGCTTGGCGTAATCATGGTCATAGCTGTTTCC
TGTGTGAAATTGTTATCCGCTCACAATTCCACACAACATACGAGCCGGAAGCATAAAGTGTAAAGCCTGG
GGTGCCTAATGAGTGAGCTAACTCACATTAATTGCGTTGCGCTCACTGCCCGCTTTCCAGTCGGGAAACC
TGTCGTGCCAGCGGATCCGCATCTCAATTAGTCAGCAACCATAGTCCCGCCCCTAACTCCGCCCATCCCG
CCCCTAACTCCGCCCAGTTCCGCCCATTCTCCGCCCCATGGCTGACTAATTTTTTTTATTTATGCAGAGG
CCGAGGCCGCCTCGGCCTCTGAGCTATTCCAGAAGTAGTGAGGAGGCTTTTTTGGAGGCCTAGGCTTTTG
CAAAAAGCTAACTTGTTTATTGCAGCTTATAATGGTTACAAATAAAGCAATAGCATCACAAATTTCACAA
ATAAAGCATTTTTTTCACTGCATTCTAGTTGTGGTTTGTCCAAACTCATCAATGTATCTTATCATGTCTG
GATCCGCTGCATTAATGAATCGGCCAACGCGCGGGGAGAGGCGGTTTGCGTATTGGGCGCTCTTCCGCTT
CCTCGCTCACTGACTCGCTGCGCTCGGTCGTTCGGCTGCGGCGAGCGGTATCAGCTCACTCAAAGGCGGT
AATACGGTTATCCACAGAATCAGGGGATAACGCAGGAAAGAACATGTGAGCAAAAGGCCAGCAAAAGGCC
AGGAACCGTAAAAAGGCCGCGTTGCTGGCGTTTTTCCATAGGCTCCGCCCCCCTGACGAGCATCACAAAA
ATCGACGCTCAAGTCAGAGGTGGCGAAACCCGACAGGACTATAAAGATACCAGGCGTTTCCCCCTGGAAG
CTCCCTCGTGCGCTCTCCTGTTCCGACCCTGCCGCTTACCGGATACCTGTCCGCCTTTCTCCCTTCGGGA
AGCGTGGCGCTTTCTCATAGCTCACGCTGTAGGTATCTCAGTTCGGTGTAGGTCGTTCGCTCCAAGCTGG
GCTGTGTGCACGAACCCCCCGTTCAGCCCGACCGCTGCGCCTTATCCGGTAACTATCGTCTTGAGTCCAA
CCCGGTAAGACACGACTTATCGCCACTGGCAGCAGCCACTGGTAACAGGATTAGCAGAGCGAGGTATGTA
GGCGGTGCTACAGAGTTCTTGAAGTGGTGGCCTAACTACGGCTACACTAGAAGAACAGTATTTGGTATCT
GCGCTCTGCTGAAGCCAGTTACCTTCGGAAAAAGAGTTGGTAGCTCTTGATCCGGCAAACAAACCACCGC
TGGTAGCGGTGGTTTTTTTGTTTGCAAGCAGCAGATTACGCGCAGAAAAAAAGGATCTCAAGAAGATCCT
TTGATCTTTTCTACGGGGTCTGACGCTCAGTGGAACGAAAACTCACGTTAAGGGATTTTGGTCATGAGAT
TATCAAAAAGGATCTTCACCTAGATCCTTTTAAATTAAAAATGAAGTTTTAAATCAATCTAAAGTATATA
TGAGTAAACTTGGTCTGACAGTTACCAATGCTTAATCAGTGAGGCACCTATCTCAGCGATCTGTCTATTT
CGTTCATCCATAGTTGCCTGACTCCCCGTCGTGTAGATAACTACGATACGGGAGGGCTTACCATCTGGCC
CCAGTGCTGCAATGATACCGCGAGACCCACGCTCACCGGCTCCAGATTTATCAGCAATAAACCAGCCAGC
CGGAAGGGCCGAGCGCAGAAGTGGTCCTGCAACTTTATCCGCCTCCATCCAGTCTATTAATTGTTGCCGG
GAAGCTAGAGTAAGTAGTTCGCCAGTTAATAGTTTGCGCAACGTTGTTGCCATTGCTACAGGCATCGTGG
TGTCACGCTCGTCGTTTGGTATGGCTTCATTCAGCTCCGGTTCCCAACGATCAAGGCGAGTTACATGATC
CCCCATGTTGTGCAAAAAAGCGGTTAGCTCCTTCGGTCCTCCGATCGTTGTCAGAAGTAAGTTGGCCGCA
GTGTTATCACTCATGGTTATGGCAGCACTGCATAATTCTCTTACTGTCATGCCATCCGTAAGATGCTTTT
CTGTGACTGGTGAGTACTCAACCAAGTCATTCTGAGAATAGTGTATGCGGCGACCGAGTTGCTCTTGCCC
GGCGTCAATACGGGATAATACCGCGCCACATAGCAGAACTTTAAAAGTGCTCATCATTGGAAAACGTTCT
TCGGGGCGAAAACTCTCAAGGATCTTACCGCTGTTGAGATCCAGTTCGATGTAACCCACTCGTGCACCCA
ACTGATCTTCAGCATCTTTTACTTTCACCAGCGTTTCTGGGTGAGCAAAAACAGGAAGGCAAAATGCCGC
AAAAAAGGGAATAAGGGCGACACGGAAATGTTGAATACTCATACTCTTCCTTTTTCAATATTATTGAAGC
ATTTATCAGGGTTATTGTCTCATGAGCGGATACATATTTGAATGTATTTAGAAAAATAAACAAATAGGGG
TTCCGCGCACATTTCCCCGAAAAGTGCCACCTG
Features (pLannotate 1.2.2; 18 found; start..end, strand, type, name):
      5..384     +  enhancer       CMV enhancer: human cytomegalovirus immediate early enhancer
    386..663     +  promoter       chicken β-actin promoter: No description available
    664..1680    +  intron         chimeric intron: chimera between introns from chicken β-actin and rabbit β-globin
   1678..1749    +  CDS            HBB (fragment): HBB_LEPEU - Experimental evidence at protein level: Swiss-Prot protein existence level 1. Involved in oxygen transport from the lung to the various peripheral tissues. From Lepus europaeus (European hare).
   1741..3756    +  CDS            Sema7a: SEM7A_MOUSE - Also known as Cd108, Semal, Semk1. Experimental evidence at protein level: Swiss-Prot protein existence level 1. Plays an important role in integrin-mediated signaling and functions both in regulating cell migration and immune responses. Promotes formation of focal adhesion complexes, activation of the protein kinase PTK2/FAK1 and subsequent phosphorylation of MAPK1 and MAPK3. Promotes production of proinflammatory cytokines by monocytes and macrophages. Plays an important role in modulating inflammation and T-cell-mediated immune responses. Promotes axon growth in the embryonic
   3768..3839    +  CDS            HBB (fragment): HBB_PONPY - Experimental evidence at transcript level: Swiss-Prot protein existence level 2. Involved in oxygen transport from the lung to the various peripheral tissues. From Pongo pygmaeus (Bornean orangutan).
   3910..3965    +  polyA_signal   β-globin poly(A) signal: rabbit β-globin polyadenylation signal (Gil and Proudfoot, 1987)
   4350..4366    -  protein_bind   lac operator: The lac repressor binds to the lac operator to inhibit transcription in E. coli. This inhibition can be relieved by adding lactose or isopropyl-β-D-thiogalactopyranoside (IPTG). lac repressor encoded by lacI
   4374..4404    -  promoter       lac promoter: promoter for the E. coli lac operon
   4419..4440    -  protein_bind   CAP binding site: CAP binding activates transcription in the presence of cAMP. E. coli catabolite activator protein
   4453..4492    -  CDS            lacI (fragment): lac repressor; lacI; The lac repressor binds to the lac operator to inhibit transcription in E. coli. This inhibition can be relieved by adding lactose or isopropyl-β-D-thiogalactopyranoside (IPTG).
   4499..4521    +  promoter       SV40 promoter (fragment): SV40 enhancer and early promoter
   4545..4680    +  rep_origin     SV40 ori: SV40 origin of replication
   4700..4834    +  polyA_signal   SV40 poly(A) signal: SV40 polyadenylation signal
   4836..4890    -  CDS            lacI (fragment): lac repressor; lacI; The lac repressor binds to the lac operator to inhibit transcription in E. coli. This inhibition can be relieved by adding lactose or isopropyl-β-D-thiogalactopyranoside (IPTG).
   5073..5661    -  rep_origin     ori: high-copy-number ColE1/pMB1/pBR322/pUC origin of replication
   5832..6692    -  CDS            AmpR: β-lactamase; bla; confers resistance to ampicillin, carbenicillin, and related antibiotics
   6693..6797    -  promoter       AmpR promoter: bla
