[The description below was written by a language model from this plasmid's Addgene catalogue record and pLannotate feature annotations shown in this document.]
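Description:
pCAG-HA-Sema7A is a 6.8 kb mammalian expression plasmid built on the pCAG backbone that drives expression of mouse Semaphorin 7A (Sema7a) carrying an HA epitope tag. It is propagated in E. coli as a high-copy plasmid through a ColE1/pUC-type origin and selected with ampicillin via the β-lactamase gene and its native promoter. Remnants of the lac promoter/operator region and short lacI fragments are backbone leftovers with no role in the payload. An SV40 origin of replication, flanked by a small SV40 promoter fragment and an SV40 poly(A) signal, is also present and could support episomal replication in cells expressing large T antigen. No mammalian selection marker is annotated.

The expression cassette uses the composite CAG promoter: the CMV immediate-early enhancer, the chicken β-actin promoter and a chimeric chicken β-actin/rabbit β-globin intron, which together give strong, broadly active transcription in mammalian cells. The Sema7a coding sequence was inserted between EcoRI and NotI sites, both retained, and is followed by the rabbit β-globin polyadenylation signal. The short "HBB" fragments annotated on either side of the insert are most likely β-globin exon sequences belonging to the CAG cassette rather than intended coding parts. The record places the HA tag at the N-terminal end of the insert, but the tag is not separately annotated in the feature table, so its exact position relative to the protein's signal sequence cannot be determined from it.

Sema7A is a semaphorin involved in integrin-mediated signalling, immune modulation and axon growth. The associated publication title concerns semaphorin heterodimerization, membrane targeting and neocortical wiring, so this construct likely serves for expressing and detecting epitope-tagged Sema7A in such studies.
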