Addgene plasmid #190644: pCAG-HA-Sema7A
Purpose: Expresses Mouse Sema7A with HA Tag
Depositing lab: Andrew Newman & Victor Tarabykin. Depositing organization: Charite Universitaetsmedizin Berlin. Publication: Semaphorin heterodimerization in cis regulates membrane targeting and neocortical wiring. Bessa P, Newman AG, Yan K, Schaub T, Dannenberg R, Lajko D, Eilenberger J, Brunet T, Textoris-Taube K, Kemmler E, Deng P, Banerjee P, Ravindran E, Preissner R, Rosario M, Tarabykin V. Nat Commun. 2024 Aug 16;15(1):7059. doi: 10.1038/s41467-024-51009-1. PubMed 39152101.
Backbone
  Vector backbone: pCAG
  Vector type: Mammalian Expression
Growth in bacteria
  Bacterial resistance: Ampicillin, 100 μg/mL
  Growth temperature: 37°C
  Growth strain: DH5alpha
  Copy number: High Copy
Gene/Insert
  Gene/Insert name: Sema7A
  Species: M. musculus (mouse)
  Entrez Gene: Sema7a (a.k.a. 2900057C09Rik, CDw108, H-Sema K1, H-Sema-L, M-Sema-L, Semal, sema K1, sema L)
  Tag / fusion protein: HA (N terminal on insert)
  Cloning method: Restriction Enzyme; 5′ cloning site EcoRI (not destroyed); 3′ cloning site NotI (not destroyed)
  Sequencing primers: 5′ CAG-FW
Terms and licenses: Academic/Nonprofit Terms; Industry Terms: Not Available to Industry
How to cite: pCAG-HA-Sema7A was a gift from Andrew Newman & Victor Tarabykin (Addgene plasmid # 190644 ; http://n2t.net/addgene:190644 ; RRID:Addgene_190644)
